Addgene plasmid #68578: pMpGWB124
Purpose: (Empty Backbone) Gateway binary vector designed for transgenic research with Marchantia polymorpha as well as other plants
Depositing lab: Takayuki Kohchi. Depositing organization: Kyoto University, Graduate School of Biostudies. Publication: Development of Gateway Binary Vector Series with Four Different Selection Markers for the Liverwort Marchantia polymorpha. Ishizaki K, Nishihama R, Ueda M, Inoue K, Ishida S, Nishimura Y, Shikanai T, Kohchi T. PLoS One. 2015 Sep 25;10(9):e0138876. doi: 10.1371/journal.pone.0138876. eCollection 2015. PONE-D-15-25288 PubMed 26406247.
Backbone
  Vector backbone: pMpGWB100
  Backbone manufacturer: Kohchi Lab., Kyoto University
  Backbone size (bp): 9502
  Modifications to backbone: MpEF1alpha promoter and coding sequence for triple repeats of Citrine (3xCitrine) are cloned upstream and downstream of the Gateway cassette, respectively.
  Vector type: Plant Expression
  Promoter: MpEF1alpha promoter
  Selectable markers: Hygromycin
  Tag / fusion protein: Triple repeats of Citrine (3xCitrine) (C terminal on insert)
Growth in bacteria
  Bacterial resistance: Chloramphenicol and Spectinomycin, 25 & 50 μg/mL
  Growth temperature: 37°C
  Growth strain: DB3.1
  Copy number: High Copy
Gene/Insert
  Cloning method: Gateway Cloning
Resource information
  A portion of this plasmid was derived from a plasmid made by: The Gateway cassette was provided by Tsuyoshi Nakagawa at Shimane University, Japan.
Terms and licenses: Academic/Nonprofit Terms; Industry Terms: Not Available to Industry
How to cite: pMpGWB124 was a gift from Takayuki Kohchi (Addgene plasmid # 68578 ; http://n2t.net/addgene:68578 ; RRID:Addgene_68578)
