[The description below was written by a language model from this plasmid's Addgene catalogue record and pLannotate feature annotations shown in this document.]
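Description:
pMpGWB124 is an empty Gateway destination binary vector for plant expression. It is built on the pMpGWB100 backbone and intended for Agrobacterium-mediated transformation of the liverwort Marchantia polymorpha, as well as other plants. The backbone carries a ColE1/pBR322-type origin with a bom site for propagation in E. coli, and the pVS1 oriV, RepA and StaA functions for replication and stable maintenance in Agrobacterium. An aadA gene conferring spectinomycin/streptomycin resistance sits outside the T-DNA and provides bacterial selection. Because the unrecombined Gateway cassette also encodes chloramphenicol resistance and the ccdB toxin, the empty vector is maintained under both antibiotics in a ccdB-tolerant strain such as DB3.1.

Between the nopaline-type right and left T-DNA border repeats lie two plant expression units. In the first, the catalogue record places the constitutive MpEF1alpha promoter upstream of the attR1–CmR–ccdB–attR2 cassette. The automated feature table does not annotate this promoter, but there is an unannotated stretch ahead of attR1 where it would fit. Downstream of attR2 are three tandem Citrine coding sequences followed by the NOS terminator. An LR reaction with an entry clone swaps the counter-selectable cassette for a gene of interest, which is then expressed as a fusion with a C-terminal 3xCitrine tag. Tripling the yellow fluorescent protein would be expected to give a brighter signal for localisation or accumulation studies. The second unit, in the opposite orientation, uses an enhanced CaMV 35S promoter to drive hygromycin phosphotransferase with a CaMV poly(A) signal, allowing hygromycin selection of transformants. The vector belongs to a series offering four alternative plant selection markers.
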