Features (pLannotate 1.2.2; 30 found; start..end, strand, type, name):
     54..78      -  misc_feature   RB T-DNA repeat: right border repeat from nopaline C58 T-DNA
    144..298     -  CDS            lacZα (fragment): LacZα fragment of β-galactosidase; lacZ fragment
   2057..2181    +  protein_bind   attR1: mutant version of attR; recombination site for the Gateway® LR reaction LR Clonase™
   2218..2248    +  promoter       lac UV5 promoter: E. coli lac promoter with an "up" mutation
   2273..2301    +  promoter       cat promoter (fragment): promoter of the E. coli cat gene encoding chloramphenicol acetyltransferase
   2302..2961    +  CDS            CmR: chloramphenicol acetyltransferase; cat; confers resistance to chloramphenicol
   3140..3298    +  CDS            ccdA (fragment): CCDA_ECO57 - Also known as H, letA. Experimental evidence at protein level: Swiss-Prot protein existence level 1. Antitoxin component of a type II toxin-antitoxin (TA) system which inhibits the post-segregational killing (PSK) of plasmid-free cells, also referred to as a plasmid addiction system. Binds to and blocks the activity of CcdB; will also remove bound CcdB protein from the CcdB-GyrA complex by forming a CcdA-CcdB complex, a process termed rejuvenation. Functions as a transcriptional corepressor for the ccdAB operon, repression also requires CcdB (By similarity). From Escherichia coli
   3303..3605    +  CDS            ccdB: CCDB_ECOLI - Also known as G, letB, letD. Experimental evidence at protein level: Swiss-Prot protein existence level 1. Toxic component of a type II toxin-antitoxin (TA) system, functioning in plasmid maintainence. Responsible for the post- segregational killing (PSK) of plasmid-free cells, also referred to as a plasmid addiction system. Half-life of over 2 hours. Cell killing by CcdB is accompanied by filamentation, defects in chromosome and plasmid segregation, defects in cell division, formation of anucleate cells, decreased DNA synthesis and plasmid loss. Interferes with the activity of DN
   3649..3773    -  protein_bind   attR2: mutant version of attR; recombination site for the Gateway® LR reaction LR Clonase™
   3805..4521    +  CDS            Citrine: Citrine is a basic (constitutively fluorescent) yellow fluorescent protein published in 2001, derived from Aequorea victoria. It has moderate acid sensitivity.
   4543..5259    +  CDS            Citrine: Citrine is a basic (constitutively fluorescent) yellow fluorescent protein published in 2001, derived from Aequorea victoria. It has moderate acid sensitivity.
   5281..5997    +  CDS            Citrine: Citrine is a basic (constitutively fluorescent) yellow fluorescent protein published in 2001, derived from Aequorea victoria. It has moderate acid sensitivity.
   6022..6274    +  terminator     NOS terminator: nopaline synthase terminator and poly(A) signal
   6330..6352    -  protein_bind   lac operator (fragment): The lac repressor binds to the lac operator to inhibit transcription in E. coli. This inhibition can be relieved by adding lactose or isopropyl-β-D-thiogalactopyranoside (IPTG). lac repressor encoded by lacI
   6356..6386    -  promoter       lac promoter: promoter for the E. coli lac operon
   6401..6422    -  protein_bind   CAP binding site: CAP binding activates transcription in the presence of cAMP. E. coli catabolite activator protein
   6507..6681    -  polyA_signal   CaMV poly(A) signal: cauliflower mosaic virus polyadenylation signal
   6722..7747    -  CDS            HygR: hygromycin B phosphotransferase confers resistance to hygromycin
   7814..8489    -  promoter       CaMV 35S promoter (enhanced): cauliflower mosaic virus 35S promoter with a duplicated enhancer region
   8684..8708    -  misc_feature   LB T-DNA repeat: left border repeat from nopaline C58 T-DNA
   8967..8990    +  promoter       Pc promoter (fragment): intI1 (promoter lies within the coding sequence); class 1 integron promoter
   9166..9222    +  CDS            GmR (fragment): gentamycin acetyltransferase; aacC1; confers resistance to gentamycin
   9233..10020   +  CDS            SmR (fragment): aminoglycoside adenylyltransferase (Murphy, 1985); aadA; confers resistance to spectinomycin and streptomycin
  10266..10854   +  rep_origin     ori: high-copy-number ColE1/pMB1/pBR322/pUC origin of replication
  11040..11180   -  misc_feature   bom: basis of mobility region from pBR322
  11282..11321   -  CDS            rop (fragment): Rop protein, which maintains plasmids at low copy number; rop
  11524..11718   -  rep_origin     pVS1 oriV: origin of replication for the Pseudomonas plasmid pVS1 (Heeb et al., 2000)
  11784..12857   -  CDS            pVS1 RepA: replication protein from the Pseudomonas plasmid pVS1 (Heeb et al., 2000)
  13286..13915   -  CDS            pVS1 StaA: stability protein from the Pseudomonas plasmid pVS1 (Heeb et al., 2000)
  14475..14876   -  CDS            Y4CG_SINFN (fragment): Protein inferred from homology: Swiss-Prot protein existence level 3. From Sinorhizobium fredii (strain NBRC 101917 / NGR234).
>Addgene plasmid #68578 | pMpGWB124 | depositor full sequence | sequence record 122045 | pMpGWB124 sequence 15162 bps
TTTCACGCCCTTTTAAATATCCGATTATTCTAATAAACGCTCTTTTCTCTTAGGTTTACCCGCCAATATA
TCCTGTCAAACACTGATAGTTTAAACTGAAGGCGGGAAACGACAATCTGATCCAAGCTCAAGCTGCTCTA
GCATTCGCCATTCAGGCTGCGCAACTGTTGGGAAGGGCGATCGGTGCGGGCCTCTTCGCTATTACGCCAG
CTGGCGAAAGGGGGATGTGCTGCAAGGCGATTAAGTTGGGTAACGCCAGGGTTTTCCCAGTCACGACGTT
GTAAAACGACGGCCAGTGCCAAGCTTGGCCCGGGCAAATGAGTCACACACATTGTTGAGAGACATATCAA
AATAACTCAATTGTAAGGTAAGTTGATAGATTTCCCAGTTAAATGCATTATTTTAACAATATTTGTATCT
CAAATTTTCAAAATCATATCAAATTTGCAGATCTTGATGATGATTCACAACTCTGTCTTCGATTTTTGAT
TGTTAACGGGTATCGATATTTGGGTAACTTAAAAAGAATTTGCTAAAGATCTTAAAAAACAGATTAAAAA
AACCTTTCAAAATAGCTAATCCTTTAAATCCGTTTCACAATATAATGCTCATTGATGATAATCGAAAAGA
TTCCATTTTAAAGTGCATATAAATTGCTTAATTATCTCTTTCTGTCTCGTAATATTTTGTTCTCTCCTAT
TGGATCGGACCCGCATCTTCTCGATCAGTTCACTATACTAATATTTGGTCAACTTCAAGAGAGATTAGAA
CTTCGTTCTCCAAAGTGTAAAGGCCGACAAGCAGAAAAGGAAACTTCAATCAGAAGCCTTCTAGGTTTTC
CCGCGTCCCAAAAAGCGAAGGGAGGACGGGGAGGACGGTGAGGCCAGAAGAAGAAAGCAACAGTAAAATC
TCATGTGATTGCGTGCATGTCATGGATCTATGGGATGCTAGTCCACCGTTTGGAAGTATGTGCAGAAGGA
GAAAGGCGCGGGAGGCCAAAAGCGACTTCGGCCACCTCTCTACTTTCTAGAAAGTTTGCTCGCAGCTTGT
AATAAGCGCGGAAAAGGTACTCGAAAAACCGGAGCAATCGGTGTGGTATCAGCAGTCGGGTTCGCTAAAC
CTACGTCTTCTTATTTTGGAATGTTAAATTGAAAGGGCGTGCCGGCCCTAAGCACGGACGATGTGACAGA
CGGAGGAGTGTGAGCAATTCGGATGACGATGCTGGCCGGCAGTCACGACAAAGAGTCCGAAGGGGCATGG
ACAGGGCAATATATAAATGGAAAAGAGGCTTTGAATATTCCTAACCCTTCGTCGTCGGCCTCCCAACTTG
CCCTCGCATGCTGAATTGGCCGCCTATCTGCGAATGGCCGGCCGCCGACCCTAAGTCGCAATAACTTGAA
CGGAGCCGATGCAAAGTCCTTATCGAACGCTCGTTATTATAAACGGGGCAGACCTAGGTATTTAATTATA
TCAAAACCCTCCGCAATTTCGCTAATCATTCCCTAATTTCTTCTACTTTGGCGTCTAGTGCTGTGGTCGC
GCTTGCTCTCAAAGCTCGCTGGGAGGCAGTGGAGCGTCTGGCTTAAAATCGATCGCCGCAACCCTAGAGT
TCCTTTCACTTCTTTCTCTCTTGCGTGGAGAGCATCGACATCGAAGAGCTGCATCTTGTCTTCTGGTATG
CGCCTTGTGCCCTCGTCTCTGTACGTCGTTACGATTGCTCGATATTGTGATTGTCTAGACCTGAAACCCG
ACTGGAGCTTTTACGTGGTGTCGATTGGGGCCTCGAGCGAGTGATTTTTTAGGTTCGTTTTAGCCAAGTA
CATCCCACTTTGGTCAGTCCTGTTATCTCGGTAAGGTGTTCAGTTCGGTCTCTGGTGCGGAGGTGCCTCG
TAAGTTTCCTGCATGATAGATTTGTCTATCCTTGACTTGAAGAGGAGTCGAAGGTCAGCGAGGTTGGCTG
TGTGCTATGGACGTCGGTGCTCCTTGGTTCCGTGCTTCTATGGGTGTTGCCTCAACAGTATTGATGTGCC
TGCAGAAAGGTTGACTAGAGTTATCAACAAGTTTGTACAAAAAAGCTGAACGAGAAACGTAAAATGATAT
AAATATCAATATATTAAATTAGATTTTGCATAAAAAACAGACTACATAATACTGTAAAACACAACATATC
CAGTCACTATGGCGGCCCCTCGAGGGGCCGCATTAGGCACCCCAGGCTTTACACTTTATGCTTCCGGCTC
GTATAATGTGTGGATTTTGAGTTAGGATCCGGCGAGATTTTCAGGAGCTAAGGAAGCTAAAATGGAGAAA
AAAATCACTGGATATACCACCGTTGATATATCCCAATGGCATCGTAAAGAACATTTTGAGGCATTTCAGT
CAGTTGCTCAATGTACCTATAACCAGACCGTTCAGCTGGATATTACGGCCTTTTTAAAGACCGTAAAGAA
AAATAAGCACAAGTTTTATCCGGCCTTTATTCACATTCTTGCCCGCCTGATGAATGCTCATCCGGAATTC
CGTATGGCAATGAAAGACGGTGAGCTGGTGATATGGGATAGTGTTCACCCTTGTTACACCGTTTTCCATG
AGCAAACTGAAACGTTTTCATCGCTCTGGAGTGAATACCACGACGATTTCCGGCAGTTTCTACACATATA
TTCGCAAGATGTGGCGTGTTACGGTGAAAACCTGGCCTATTTCCCTAAAGGGTTTATTGAGAATATGTTT
TTCGTCTCAGCCAATCCCTGGGTGAGTTTCACCAGTTTTGATTTAAACGTGGCCAATATGGACAACTTCT
TCGCCCCCGTTTTCACCATGGGCAAATATTATACGCAAGGCGACAAGGTGCTGATGCCGCTGGCGATTCA
GGTTCATCATGCCGTCTGTGATGGCTTCCATGTCGGCAGAATGCTTAATGAATTACAACAGTACTGCGAT
GAGTGGCAGGGCGGGGCGTAAAGATCTGGATCCGGCTTACTAAAAGCCAGATAACAGTATGCGTATTTGC
GCGCTGATTTTTGCGGTATAAGAATATATACTGATATGTATACCCGAAGTATGTCAAAAAGAGGTGTGCT
ATGAAGCAGCGTATTACAGTGACAGTTGACAGCGACAGCTATCAGTTGCTCAAGGCATATATGATGTCAA
TATCTCCGGTCTGGTAAGCACAACCATGCAGAATGAAGCCCGTCGTCTGCGTGCCGAACGCTGGAAAGCG
GAAAATCAGGAAGGGATGGCTGAGGTCGCCCGGTTTATTGAAATGAACGGCTCTTTTGCTGACGAGAACA
GGGACTGGTGAAATGCAGTTTAAGGTTTACACCTATAAAAGAGAGAGCCGTTATCGTCTGTTTGTGGATG
TACAGAGTGATATTATTGACACGCCCGGGCGACGGATGGTGATCCCCCTGGCCAGTGCACGTCTGCTGTC
AGATAAAGTCTCCCGTGAACTTTACCCGGTGGTGCATATCGGGGATGAAAGCTGGCGCATGATGACCACC
GATATGGCCAGTGTGCCGGTCTCCGTTATCGGGGAAGAAGTGGCTGATCTCAGCCACCGCGAAAATGACA
TCAAAAACGCCATTAACCTGATGTTCTGGGGAATATAAATGTCAGGCTCCCTTATACACAGCCAGTCTGC
AGGTCGACCATAGTGACTGGATATGTTGTGTTTTACAGTATTATGTAGTCTGTTTTTTATGCAAAATCTA
ATTTAATATATTGATATTTATATCATTTTACGTTTCTCGTTCAGCTTTCTTGTACAAAGTGGTTGATAAC
AGCGCTGGAGGCTCCGGTGGGAGCATGGTGAGCAAGGGCGAGGAGCTGTTCACCGGGGTGGTGCCCATCC
TGGTCGAGCTGGACGGCGACGTAAACGGCCACAAGTTCAGCGTGTCCGGCGAGGGCGAGGGCGATGCCAC
CTACGGCAAGCTGACCCTGAAGTTCATCTGCACCACCGGCAAGCTGCCCGTGCCCTGGCCCACCCTCGTG
ACCACCTTCGGCTACGGCCTGATGTGCTTCGCCCGCTACCCCGACCACATGAAGCAGCACGACTTCTTCA
AGTCCGCCATGCCCGAAGGCTACGTCCAGGAGCGCACCATCTTCTTCAAGGACGACGGCAACTACAAGAC
CCGCGCCGAGGTGAAGTTCGAGGGCGACACCCTGGTGAACCGCATCGAGCTGAAGGGCATCGACTTCAAG
GAGGACGGCAACATCCTGGGGCACAAGCTGGAGTACAACTACAACAGCCACAACGTCTATATCATGGCCG
ACAAGCAGAAGAACGGCATCAAGGTGAACTTCAAGATCCGCCACAACATCGAGGACGGCAGCGTGCAGCT
CGCCGACCACTACCAGCAGAACACCCCCATCGGCGACGGCCCCGTGCTGCTGCCCGACAACCACTACCTG
AGCTACCAGTCCGCCCTGAGCAAAGACCCCAACGAGAAGCGCGATCACATGGTCCTGCTGGAGTTCGTGA
CCGCCGCCGGGATCACTCTCGGCATGGACGAGCTGTACAAGGCTGGAGGCTCCGGTGGGAGCATGGTGAG
CAAGGGCGAGGAGCTGTTCACCGGGGTGGTGCCCATCCTGGTCGAGCTGGACGGCGACGTAAACGGCCAC
AAGTTCAGCGTGTCCGGCGAGGGCGAGGGCGATGCCACCTACGGCAAGCTGACCCTGAAGTTCATCTGCA
CCACCGGCAAGCTGCCCGTGCCCTGGCCCACCCTCGTGACCACCTTCGGCTACGGCCTGATGTGCTTCGC
CCGCTACCCCGACCACATGAAGCAGCACGACTTCTTCAAGTCCGCCATGCCCGAAGGCTACGTCCAGGAG
CGCACCATCTTCTTCAAGGACGACGGCAACTACAAGACCCGCGCCGAGGTGAAGTTCGAGGGCGACACCC
TGGTGAACCGCATCGAGCTGAAGGGCATCGACTTCAAGGAGGACGGCAACATCCTGGGGCACAAGCTGGA
GTACAACTACAACAGCCACAACGTCTATATCATGGCCGACAAGCAGAAGAACGGCATCAAGGTGAACTTC
AAGATCCGCCACAACATCGAGGACGGCAGCGTGCAGCTCGCCGACCACTACCAGCAGAACACCCCCATCG
GCGACGGCCCCGTGCTGCTGCCCGACAACCACTACCTGAGCTACCAGTCCGCCCTGAGCAAAGACCCCAA
CGAGAAGCGCGATCACATGGTCCTGCTGGAGTTCGTGACCGCCGCCGGGATCACTCTCGGCATGGACGAG
CTGTACAAGGCTGGAGGCTCCGGTGGGAGCATGGTGAGCAAGGGCGAGGAGCTGTTCACCGGGGTGGTGC
CCATCCTGGTCGAGCTGGACGGCGACGTAAACGGCCACAAGTTCAGCGTGTCCGGCGAGGGCGAGGGCGA
TGCCACCTACGGCAAGCTGACCCTGAAGTTCATCTGCACCACCGGCAAGCTGCCCGTGCCCTGGCCCACC
CTCGTGACCACCTTCGGCTACGGCCTGATGTGCTTCGCCCGCTACCCCGACCACATGAAGCAGCACGACT
TCTTCAAGTCCGCCATGCCCGAAGGCTACGTCCAGGAGCGCACCATCTTCTTCAAGGACGACGGCAACTA
CAAGACCCGCGCCGAGGTGAAGTTCGAGGGCGACACCCTGGTGAACCGCATCGAGCTGAAGGGCATCGAC
TTCAAGGAGGACGGCAACATCCTGGGGCACAAGCTGGAGTACAACTACAACAGCCACAACGTCTATATCA
TGGCCGACAAGCAGAAGAACGGCATCAAGGTGAACTTCAAGATCCGCCACAACATCGAGGACGGCAGCGT
GCAGCTCGCCGACCACTACCAGCAGAACACCCCCATCGGCGACGGCCCCGTGCTGCTGCCCGACAACCAC
TACCTGAGCTACCAGTCCGCCCTGAGCAAAGACCCCAACGAGAAGCGCGATCACATGGTCCTGCTGGAGT
TCGTGACCGCCGCCGGGATCACTCTCGGCATGGACGAGCTGTACAAGTAAGCTTAGAGCTCGAATTTCCC
CGATCGTTCAAACATTTGGCAATAAAGTTTCTTAAGATTGAATCCTGTTGCCGGTCTTGCGATGATTATC
ATATAATTTCTGTTGAATTACGTTAAGCATGTAATAATTAACATGTAATGCATGACGTTATTTATGAGAT
GGGTTTTTATGATTAGAGTCCCGCAATTATACATTTAATACGCGATAGAAAACAAAATATAGCGCGCAAA
CTAGGATAAATTATCGCGCGCGGTGTCATCTATGTTACTAGATCGGGAATTGGTTCCGGAACCAATTCGT
AATCATGGTCATAGCTGTTTCCTGTGTGAAATTGTTATCCGCTCACAATTCCACACAACATACGAGCCGG
AAGCATAAAGTGTAAAGCCTGGGGTGCCTAATGAGTGAGCTAACTCACATTAGGCTGAATTAGGCGCGCC
TATTTCTGAATTCAACACATTGCGGACGTTTTTAATGTACTGAATTAACGCCGAATTAATTCGGGGGATC
TGGATTTTAGTACTGGATTTTGGTTTTAGGAATTAGAAATTTTATTGATAGAAGTATTTTACAAATACAA
ATACATACTAAGGGTTTCTTATATGCTCAACACATGAGCGAAACCCTATAGGAACCCTAATTCCCTTATC
TGGGAACTACTCACACATTATTATGGAGAAACTCGAGCTTGTCGATCGACAGATCCCGGTCGGCATCTAC
TCTATTTCTTTGCCCTCGGACGAGTGCTGGGGCGTCGGTTTCCACTATCGGCGAGTACTTCTACACAGCC
ATCGGTCCAGACGGCCGCGCTTCTGCGGGCGATTTGTGTACGCCCGACAGTCCCGGCTCCGGATCGGACG
ATTGCGTCGCATCGACCCTGCGCCCAAGCTGCATCATCGAAATTGCCGTCAACCAAGCTCTGATAGAGTT
GGTCAAGACCAATGCGGAGCATATACGCCCGGAGTCGTGGCGATCCTGCAAGCTCCGGATGCCTCCGCTC
GAAGTAGCGCGTCTGCTGCTCCATACAAGCCAACCACGGCCTCCAGAAGAAGATGTTGGCGACCTCGTAT
TGGGAATCCCCGAACATCGCCTCGCTCCAGTCAATGACCGCTGTTATGCGGCCATTGTCCGTCAGGACAT
TGTTGGAGCCGAAATCCGCGTGCACGAGGTGCCGGACTTCGGGGCAGTCCTCGGCCCAAAGCATCAGCTC
ATCGAGAGCCTGCGCGACGGACGCACTGACGGTGTCGTCCATCACAGTTTGCCAGTGATACACATGGGGA
TCAGCAATCGCGCATATGAAATCACGCCATGTAGTGTATTGACCGATTCCTTGCGGTCCGAATGGGCCGA
ACCCGCTCGTCTGGCTAAGATCGGCCGCAGCGATCGCATCCATAGCCTCCGCGACCGGTTGTAGAACAGC
GGGCAGTTCGGTTTCAGGCAGGTCTTGCAACGTGACACCCTGTGAACGGCGGGAGATGCAATAGGTCAGG
CTCTCGCTAAACTCCCCAATGTCAAGCACTTCCGGAATCGGGAGCGCGGCCGATGCAAAGTGCCGATAAA
CATAACGATCTTTGTAGAAACCATCGGCGCAGCTATTTACCCGCAGGACATATCCACGCCCTCCTACATC
GAAGCTGAAAGCACGAGATTCTTCGCCCTCCGAGAGCTGCATCAGGTCGGAGACGCTGTCGAACTTTTCG
ATCAGAAACTTCTCGACAGACGTCGCGGTGAGTTCAGGCTTTTTCATATCTCATTGCCCCCCGGATCTGC
GAAAGCTCGAGAGAGATAGATTTGTAGAGAGAGACTGGTGATTTCAGCGTGTCCTCTCCAAATGAAATGA
ACTTCCTTATATAGAGGAAGGTCTTGCGAAGGATAGTGGGATTGTGCGTCATCCCTTACGTCAGTGGAGA
TATCACATCAATCCACTTGCTTTGAAGACGTGGTTGGAACGTCTTCTTTTTCCACGATGCTCCTCGTGGG
TGGGGGTCCATCTTTGGGACCACTGTCGGCAGAGGCATCTTGAACGATAGCCTTTCCTTTATCGCAATGA
TGGCATTTGTAGGTGCCACCTTCCTTTTCTACTGTCCTTTTGATGAAGTGACAGATAGCTGGGCAATGGA
ATCCGAGGAGGTTTCCCGATATTACCCTTTGTTGAAAAGTCTCAATAGCCCTTTGGTCTTCTGAGACTGT
ATCTTTGATATTCTTGGAGTAGACGAGAGTGTCGTGCTCCACCATGTTCACATCAATCCACTTGCTTTGA
AGACGTGGTTGGAACGTCTTCTTTTTCCACGATGCTCCTCGTGGGTGGGGGTCCATCTTTGGGACCACTG
TCGGCAGAGGCATCTTGAACGATAGCCTTTCCTTTATCGCAATGATGGCATTTGTAGGTGCCACCTTCCT
TTTCTACTGTCCTTTTGATGAAGTGACAGATAGCTGGGCAATGGAATCCGAGGAGGTTTCCCGATATTAC
CCTTTGTTGAAAAGTCTCAATAGCCCTTTGGTCTTCTGAGACTGTATCTTTGATATTCTTGGAGTAGACG
AGAGTGTCGTGCTCCACCATGTTGGCAAGCTGCTCTAGCCAATACGCAAACCGAATTCAGAAATAAATTC
AGCCTAATTCGGCGTTAATTCAGTACATTAAAAACGTCCGCAATGTGTTATTAAGTTGTCTAAGCGTCAA
TTTGTTTACACCACAATATATCCTGCCACCAGCCAGCCAACAGCTCCCCGACCGGCAGCTCGGCACAAAA
TCACCACTCGATACAGGCAGCCCATCAGTCCGGGACGGCGTCAGCGGGAGAGCCGTTGTAAGGCGGCAGA
CTTTGCTCATGTTACCGATGCTATTCGGAAGAACGGCAACTAAGCTGCCGGGTTTGAAACACGGATGATC
TCGCGGAGGGTAGCATGTTGATTGTAACGATGACAGAGCGTTGCTGCCTGTGATCAATTCGGGCACGAAC
CCAGTGGACATAAGCCTGTTCGGTTCGTAAGCTGTAATGCAAGTAGCGTATGCGCTCACGCAACTGGTCC
AGAACCTTGACCGAACGCAGCGGTGGTAACGGCGCAGTGGCGGTTTTCATGGCTTGTTATGACTGTTTTT
TTGGGGTACAGTCTATGCCTCGGGCATCCAAGCAGCAAGCGCGTTACGCCGTGGGTCGATGTTTGATGTT
ATGGAGCAGCAACGATGTTACGCAGCAGGGCAGTCGCCCTAAAACAAAGTTAAACATCATGGGGGAAGCG
GTGATCGCCGAAGTATCGACTCAACTATCAGAGGTAGTTGGCGTCATCGAGCGCCATCTCGAACCGACGT
TGCTGGCCGTACATTTGTACGGCTCCGCAGTGGATGGCGGCCTGAAGCCACACAGTGATATTGATTTGCT
GGTTACGGTGACCGTAAGGCTTGATGAAACAACGCGGCGAGCTTTGATCAACGACCTTTTGGAAACTTCG
GCTTCCCCTGGAGAGAGCGAGATTCTCCGCGCTGTAGAAGTCACCATTGTTGTGCACGACGACATCATTC
CGTGGCGTTATCCAGCTAAGCGCGAACTGCAATTTGGAGAATGGCAGCGCAATGACATTCTTGCAGGTAT
CTTCGAGCCAGCCACGATCGACATTGATCTGGCTATCTTGCTGACAAAAGCAAGAGAACATAGCGTTGCC
TTGGTAGGTCCAGCGGCGGAGGAACTCTTTGATCCGGTTCCTGAACAGGATCTATTTGAGGCGCTAAATG
AAACCTTAACGCTATGGAACTCGCCGCCCGACTGGGCTGGCGATGAGCGAAATGTAGTGCTTACGTTGTC
CCGCATTTGGTACAGCGCAGTAACCGGCAAAATCGCGCCGAAGGATGTCGCTGCCGACTGGGCAATGGAG
CGCCTGCCGGCCCAGTATCAGCCCGTCATACTTGAAGCTAGACAGGCTTATCTTGGACAAGAAGAAGATC
GCTTGGCCTCGCGCGCAGATCAGTTGGAAGAATTTGTCCACTACGTGAAAGGCGAGATCACCAAGGTAGT
CGGCAAATAATGTCTAGCTAGAAATTCGTTCAAGCCGACGCCGCTTCGCGGCGCGGCTTAACTCAAGCGT
TAGATGCACTAAGCACATAATTGCTCACAGCCAAACTATCAGGTCAAGTCTGCTTTTATTATTTTTAAGC
GTGCATAATAAGCCCTACACAAATTGGGAGATATATCATGCATGACCAAAATCCCTTAACGTGAGTTTTC
GTTCCACTGAGCGTCAGACCCCGTAGAAAAGATCAAAGGATCTTCTTGAGATCCTTTTTTTCTGCGCGTA
ATCTGCTGCTTGCAAACAAAAAAACCACCGCTACCAGCGGTGGTTTGTTTGCCGGATCAAGAGCTACCAA
CTCTTTTTCCGAAGGTAACTGGCTTCAGCAGAGCGCAGATACCAAATACTGTCCTTCTAGTGTAGCCGTA
GTTAGGCCACCACTTCAAGAACTCTGTAGCACCGCCTACATACCTCGCTCTGCTAATCCTGTTACCAGTG
GCTGCTGCCAGTGGCGATAAGTCGTGTCTTACCGGGTTGGACTCAAGACGATAGTTACCGGATAAGGCGC
AGCGGTCGGGCTGAACGGGGGGTTCGTGCACACAGCCCAGCTTGGAGCGAACGACCTACACCGAACTGAG
ATACCTACAGCGTGAGCTATGAGAAAGCGCCACGCTTCCCGAAGGGAGAAAGGCGGACAGGTATCCGGTA
AGCGGCAGGGTCGGAACAGGAGAGCGCACGAGGGAGCTTCCAGGGGGAAACGCCTGGTATCTTTATAGTC
CTGTCGGGTTTCGCCACCTCTGACTTGAGCGTCGATTTTTGTGATGCTCGTCAGGGGGGCGGAGCCTATG
GAAAAACGCCAGCAACGCGGCCTTTTTACGGTTCCTGGCCTTTTGCTGGCCTTTTGCTCACATGTTCTTT
CCTGCGTTATCCCCTGATTCTGTGGATAACCGTATTACCGCCTTTGAGTGAGCTGATACCGCTCGCCGCA
GCCGAACGACCGAGCGCAGCGAGTCAGTGAGCGAGGAAGCGGAAGAGCGCCTGATGCGGTATTTTCTCCT
TACGCATCTGTGCGGTATTTCACACCGCATATGGTGCACTCTCAGTACAATCTGCTCTGATGCCGCATAG
TTAAGCCAGTATACACTCCGCTATCGCTACGTGACTGGGTCATGGCTGCGCCCCGACACCCGCCAACACC
CGCTGACGCGCCCTGACGGGCTTGTCTGCTCCCGGCATCCGCTTACAGACAAGCTGTGACCGTCTCCGGG
AGCTGCATGTGTCAGAGGTTTTCACCGTCATCACCGAAACGCGCGAGGCAGGGTGCCTTGATGTGGGCGC
CGGCGGTCGAGTGGCGACGGCGCGGCTTGTCCGCGCCCTGGTAGATTGCCTGGCCGTAGGCCAGCCATTT
TTGAGCGGCCAGCGGCCGCGATAGGCCGACGCGAAGCGGCGGGGCGTAGGGAGCGCAGCGACCGAAGGGT
AGGCGCTTTTTGCAGCTCTTCGGCTGTGCGCTGGCCAGACAGTTATGCACAGGCCAGGCGGGTTTTAAGA
GTTTTAATAAGTTTTAAAGAGTTTTAGGCGGAAAAATCGCCTTTTTTCTCTTTTATATCAGTCACTTACA
TGTGTGACCGGTTCCCAATGTACGGCTTTGGGTTCCCAATGTACGGGTTCCGGTTCCCAATGTACGGCTT
TGGGTTCCCAATGTACGTGCTATCCACAGGAAAGAGACCTTTTCGACCTTTTTCCCCTGCTAGGGCAATT
TGCCCTAGCATCTGCTCCGTACATTAGGAACCGGCGGATGCTTCGCCCTCGATCAGGTTGCGGTAGCGCA
TGACTAGGATCGGGCCAGCCTGCCCCGCCTCCTCCTTCAAATCGTACTCCGGCAGGTCATTTGACCCGAT
CAGCTTGCGCACGGTGAAACAGAACTTCTTGAACTCTCCGGCGCTGCCACTGCGTTCGTAGATCGTCTTG
AACAACCATCTGGCTTCTGCCTTGCCTGCGGCGCGGCGTGCCAGGCGGTAGAGAAAACGGCCGATGCCGG
GATCGATCAAAAAGTAATCGGGGTGAACCGTCAGCACGTCCGGGTTCTTGCCTTCTGTGATCTCGCGGTA
CATCCAATCAGCTAGCTCGATCTCGATGTACTCCGGCCGCCCGGTTTCGCTCTTTACGATCTTGTAGCGG
CTAATCAAGGCTTCACCCTCGGATACCGTCACCAGGCGGCCGTTCTTGGCCTTCTTCGTACGCTGCATGG
CAACGTGCGTGGTGTTTAACCGAATGCAGGTTTCTACCAGGTCGTCTTTCTGCTTTCCGCCATCGGCTCG
CCGGCAGAACTTGAGTACGTCCGCAACGTGTGGACGGAACACGCGGCCGGGCTTGTCTCCCTTCCCTTCC
CGGTATCGGTTCATGGATTCGGTTAGATGGGAAACCGCCATCAGTACCAGGTCGTAATCCCACACACTGG
CCATGCCGGCCGGCCCTGCGGAAACCTCTACGTGCCCGTCTGGAAGCTCGTAGCGGATCACCTCGCCAGC
TCGTCGGTCACGCTTCGACAGACGGAAAACGGCCACGTCCATGATGCTGCGACTATCGCGGGTGCCCACG
TCATAGAGCATCGGAACGAAAAAATCTGGTTGCTCGTCGCCCTTGGGCGGCTTCCTAATCGACGGCGCAC
CGGCTGCCGGCGGTTGCCGGGATTCTTTGCGGATTCGATCAGCGGCCGCTTGCCACGATTCACCGGGGCG
TGCTTCTGCCTCGATGCGTTGCCGCTGGGCGGCCTGCGCGGCCTTCAACTTCTCCACCAGGTCATCACCC
AGCGCCGCGCCGATTTGTACCGGGCCGGATGGTTTGCGACCGCTCACGCCGATTCCTCGGGCTTGGGGGT
TCCAGTGCCATTGCAGGGCCGGCAGACAACCCAGCCGCTTACGCCTGGCCAACCGCCCGTTCCTCCACAC
ATGGGGCATTCCACGGCGTCGGTGCCTGGTTGTTCTTGATTTTCCATGCCGCCTCCTTTAGCCGCTAAAA
TTCATCTACTCATTTATTCATTTGCTCATTTACTCTGGTAGCTGCGCGATGTATTCAGATAGCAGCTCGG
TAATGGTCTTGCCTTGGCGTACCGCGTACATCTTCAGCTTGGTGTGATCCTCCGCCGGCAACTGAAAGTT
GACCCGCTTCATGGCTGGCGTGTCTGCCAGGCTGGCCAACGTTGCAGCCTTGCTGCTGCGTGCGCTCGGA
CGGCCGGCACTTAGCGTGTTTGTGCTTTTGCTCATTTTCTCTTTACCTCATTAACTCAAATGAGTTTTGA
TTTAATTTCAGCGGCCAGCGCCTGGACCTCGCGGGCAGCGTCGCCCTCGGGTTCTGATTCAAGAACGGTT
GTGCCGGCGGCGGCAGTGCCTGGGTAGCTCACGCGCTGCGTGATACGGGACTCAAGAATGGGCAGCTCGT
ACCCGGCCAGCGCCTCGGCAACCTCACCGCCGATGCGCGTGCCTTTGATCGCCCGCGACACGACAAAGGC
CGCTTGTAGCCTTCCATCCGTGACCTCAATGCGCTGCTTAACCAGCTCCACCAGGTCGGCGGTGGCCCAT
ATGTCGTAAGGGCTTGGCTGCACCGGAATCAGCACGAAGTCGGCTGCCTTGATCGCGGACACAGCCAAGT
CCGCCGCCTGGGGCGCTCCGTCGATCACTACGAAGTCGCGCCGGCCGATGGCCTTCACGTCGCGGTCAAT
CGTCGGGCGGTCGATGCCGACAACGGTTAGCGGTTGATCTTCCCGCACGGCCGCCCAATCGCGGGCACTG
CCCTGGGGATCGGAATCGACTAACAGAACATCGGCCCCGGCGAGTTGCAGGGCGCGGGCTAGATGGGTTG
CGATGGTCGTCTTGCCTGACCCGCCTTTCTGGTTAAGTACAGCGATAACCTTCATGCGTTCCCCTTGCGT
ATTTGTTTATTTACTCATCGCATCATATACGCAGCGACCGCATGACGCAAGCTGTTTTACTCAAATACAC
ATCACCTTTTTAGACGGCGGCGCTCGGTTTCTTCAGCGGCCAAGCTGGCCGGCCAGGCCGCCAGCTTGGC
ATCAGACAAACCGGCCAGGATTTCATGCAGCCGCACGGTTGAGACGTGCGCGGGCGGCTCGAACACGTAC
CCGGCCGCGATCATCTCCGCCTCGATCTCTTCGGTAATGAAAAACGGTTCGTCCTGGCCGTCCTGGTGCG
GTTTCATGCTTGTTCCTCTTGGCGTTCATTCTCGGCGGCCGCCAGGGCGTCGGCCTCGGTCAATGCGTCC
TCACGGAAGGCACCGCGCCGCCTGGCCTCGGTGGGCGTCACTTCCTCGCTGCGCTCAAGTGCGCGGTACA
GGGTCGAGCGATGCACGCCAAGCAGTGCAGCCGCCTCTTTCACGGTGCGGCCTTCCTGGTCGATCAGCTC
GCGGGCGTGCGCGATCTGTGCCGGGGTGAGGGTAGGGCGGGGGCCAAACTTCACGCCTCGGGCCTTGGCG
GCCTCGCGCCCGCTCCGGGTGCGGTCGATGATTAGGGAACGCTCGAACTCGGCAATGCCGGCGAACACGG
TCAACACCATGCGGCCGGCCGGCGTGGTGGTGTCGGCCCACGGCTCTGCCAGGCTACGCAGGCCCGCGCC
GGCCTCCTGGATGCGCTCGGCAATGTCCAGTAGGTCGCGGGTGCTGCGGGCCAGGCGGTCTAGCCTGGTC
ACTGTCACAACGTCGCCAGGGCGTAGGTGGTCAAGCATCCTGGCCAGCTCCGGGCGGTCGCGCCTGGTGC
CGGTGATCTTCTCGGAAAACAGCTTGGTGCAGCCGGCCGCGTGCAGTTCGGCCCGTTGGTTGGTCAAGTC
CTGGTCGTCGGTGCTGACGCGGGCATAGCCCAGCAGGCCAGCGGCGGCGCTCTTGTTCATGGCGTAATGT
CTCCGGTTCTAGTCGCAAGTATTCTACTTTATGCGACTAAAACACGCGACAAGAAAACGCCAGGAAAAGG
GCAGGGCGGCAGCCTGTCGCGTAACTTAGGACTTGTGCGACATGTCGTTTTCAGAAGACGGCTGCACTGA
ACGTCAGAAGCCGACTGCACTATAGCAGCGGAGGGGTTGGATCAAAGTACTTTGATCCCGAGGGGAACCC
TGTGGTTGGCATGCACATACAAATGGACGAACGGATAAACCT
