>Addgene plasmid #68578 | pMpGWB124 | addgene partial sequence | sequence record 127915 | CAT-R 5'-GCAACTGACTGAAATGCCTC-3'
AGTGATTTTTTTCTCCATTTTAGCTTCCTTAGCTCCTGAAAACTCGACGGATCCTAACTCAAAATCCACA
CATTATACGAGCCGGAAGCATAAAGTGTAAAGCCTGGGGTGCCTAATGCGGCCCCTCGAGGGGCCGCCAT
AGTGACTGGATATGTTGTGTTTTACAGTATTATGTAGTCTGTTTTTTATGCAAAATCTAATTTAATATAT
TGATATTTATATCATTTTACGTTTCTCGTTCAGCTTTTTTGTACAAACTTGTTGATAACTCTAGTCAACC
TTTCTGCAGGCACATCAATACTGTTGAGGCAACACCCATA
