>Addgene plasmid #68578 | pMpGWB124 | addgene partial sequence | sequence record 127917 | ccdB-Fwd 5'-GCATGATGACCACCGATATG-3'
GGGGAATATAAATGTCAGGCTCCCTTATACACAGCCAGTCTGCAGGTCGACCATAGTGACTGGATATGTT
GTGTTTTACAGTATTATGTAGTCTGTTTTTTATGCAAAATCTAATTTAATATATTGATATTTATATCATT
TTACGTTTCTCGTTCAGCTTTCTTGTACAAAGTGGTTGATAACAGCGCTGGAGGCTCCGGTGGGAGCATG
GTGAGCAAGGGCGAGGAGCTGTTCACCGGGGTGGTGCCCATCCTGGTCGAGCTGGACGGCGACGTAAACG
GCCACAAGTTCAGCGTGTCCGGCGAGGGCGAGGGCGATGCCACCTACGGCAAGCTGACCCTGAAGTTCAT
CTGCACCACCGGAAAGCTGCCCGTGCCCTGGCCCACCCTCGTGACCACCTTCGGCTAC
